>Addgene plasmid #196511 | plentiCMV-sct-pp65-b2m-HLA-A0201 | addgene full sequence | sequence record 386251 | Addgene NGS Result
TTGAGATCCTTTTTTTCTGCGCGTAATCTGCTGCTTGCAAACAAAAAAACCACCGCTACCAGCGGTGGTT
TGTTTGCCGGATCAAGAGCTACCAACTCTTTTTCCGAAGGTAACTGGCTTCAGCAGAGCGCAGATACCAA
ATACTGTTCTTCTAGTGTAGCCGTAGTTAGGCCACCACTTCAAGAACTCTGTAGCACCGCCTACATACCT
CGCTCTGCTAATCCTGTTACCAGTGGCTGCTGCCAGTGGCGATAAGTCGTGTCTTACCGGGTTGGACTCA
AGACGATAGTTACCGGATAAGGCGCAGCGGTCGGGCTGAACGGGGGGTTCGTGCACACAGCCCAGCTTGG
AGCGAACGACCTACACCGAACTGAGATACCTACAGCGTGAGCTATGAGAAAGCGCCACGCTTCCCGAAGG
GAGAAAGGCGGACAGGTATCCGGTAAGCGGCAGGGTCGGAACAGGAGAGCGCACGAGGGAGCTTCCAGGG
GGAAACGCCTGGTATCTTTATAGTCCTGTCGGGTTTCGCCACCTCTGACTTGAGCGTCGATTTTTGTGAT
GCTCGTCAGGGGGGCGGAGCCTATGGAAAAACGCCAGCAACGCGGCCTTTTTACGGTTCCTGGCCTTTTG
CTGGCCTTTTGCTCACATGTTCTTTCCTGCGTTATCCCCTGATTCTGTGGATAACCGTATTACCGCCTTT
GAGTGAGCTGATACCGCTCGCCGCAGCCGAACGACCGAGCGCAGCGAGTCAGTGAGCGAGGAAGCGGAAG
AGCGCCCAATACGCAAACCGCCTCTCCCCGCGCGTTGGCCGATTCATTAATGCAGCTGGCACGACAGGTT
TCCCGACTGGAAAGCGGGCAGTGAGCGCAACGCAATTAATGTGAGTTAGCTCACTCATTAGGCACCCCAG
GCTTTACACTTTATGCTTCCGGCTCGTATGTTGTGTGGAATTGTGAGCGGATAACAATTTCACACAGGAA
ACAGCTATGACCATGATTACGCCAAGCGCGCAATTAACCCTCACTAAAGGGAACAAAAGCTGGAGCTGCA
AGCTTAATGTAGTCTTATGCAATACTCTTGTAGTCTTGCAACATGGTAACGATGAGTTAGCAACATGCCT
TACAAGGAGAGAAAAAGCACCGTGCATGCCGATTGGTGGAAGTAAGGTGGTACGATCGTGCCTTATTAGG
AAGGCAACAGACGGGTCTGACATGGATTGGACGAACCACTGAATTGCCGCATTGCAGAGATATTGTATTT
AAGTGCCTAGCTCGATACATAAACGGGTCTCTCTGGTTAGACCAGATCTGAGCCTGGGAGCTCTCTGGCT
AACTAGGGAACCCACTGCTTAAGCCTCAATAAAGCTTGCCTTGAGTGCTTCAAGTAGTGTGTGCCCGTCT
GTTGTGTGACTCTGGTAACTAGAGATCCCTCAGACCCTTTTAGTCAGTGTGGAAAATCTCTAGCAGTGGC
GCCCGAACAGGGACTTGAAAGCGAAAGGGAAACCAGAGGAGCTCTCTCGACGCAGGACTCGGCTTGCTGA
AGCGCGCACGGCAAGAGGCGAGGGGCGGCGACTGGTGAGTACGCCAAAAATTTTGACTAGCGGAGGCTAG
AAGGAGAGAGATGGGTGCGAGAGCGTCAGTATTAAGCGGGGGAGAATTAGATCGCGATGGGAAAAAATTC
GGTTAAGGCCAGGGGGAAAGAAAAAATATAAATTAAAACATATAGTATGGGCAAGCAGGGAGCTAGAACG
ATTCGCAGTTAATCCTGGCCTGTTAGAAACATCAGAAGGCTGTAGACAAATACTGGGACAGCTACAACCA
TCCCTTCAGACAGGATCAGAAGAACTTAGATCATTATATAATACAGTAGCAACCCTCTATTGTGTGCATC
AAAGGATAGAGATAAAAGACACCAAGGAAGCTTTAGACAAGATAGAGGAAGAGCAAAACAAAAGTAAGAC
CACCGCACAGCAAGCGGCCGCTGATCTTCAGACCTGGAGGAGGAGATATGAGGGACAATTGGAGAAGTGA
ATTATATAAATATAAAGTAGTAAAAATTGAACCATTAGGAGTAGCACCCACCAAGGCAAAGAGAAGAGTG
GTGCAGAGAGAAAAAAGAGCAGTGGGAATAGGAGCTTTGTTCCTTGGGTTCTTGGGAGCAGCAGGAAGCA
CTATGGGCGCAGCGTCAATGACGCTGACGGTACAGGCCAGACAATTATTGTCTGGTATAGTGCAGCAGCA
GAACAATTTGCTGAGGGCTATTGAGGCGCAACAGCATCTGTTGCAACTCACAGTCTGGGGCATCAAGCAG
CTCCAGGCAAGAATCCTGGCTGTGGAAAGATACCTAAAGGATCAACAGCTCCTGGGGATTTGGGGTTGCT
CTGGAAAACTCATTTGCACCACTGCTGTGCCTTGGAATGCTAGTTGGAGTAATAAATCTCTGGAACAGAT
TTGGAATCACACGACCTGGATGGAGTGGGACAGAGAAATTAACAATTACACAAGCTTAATACACTCCTTA
ATTGAAGAATCGCAAAACCAGCAAGAAAAGAATGAACAAGAATTATTGGAATTAGATAAATGGGCAAGTT
TGTGGAATTGGTTTAACATAACAAATTGGCTGTGGTATATAAAATTATTCATAATGATAGTAGGAGGCTT
GGTAGGTTTAAGAATAGTTTTTGCTGTACTTTCTATAGTGAATAGAGTTAGGCAGGGATATTCACCATTA
TCGTTTCAGACCCACCTCCCAACCCCGAGGGGACCCGACAGGCCCGAAGGAATAGAAGAAGAAGGTGGAG
AGAGAGACAGAGACAGATCCATTCGATTAGTGAACGGATCTCGACGGTATCGGTTAACTTTTAAAAGAAA
AGGGGGGATTGGGGGGTACAGTGCAGGGGAAAGAATAGTAGACATAATAGCAACAGACATACAAACTAAA
GAATTACAAAAACAAATTACAAAATTCAAAATTTTATCGATAAGCTTGGGAGTTCCGCGTTACATAACTT
ACGGTAAATGGCCCGCCTGGCTGACCGCCCAACGACCCCCGCCCATTGACGTCAATAATGACGTATGTTC
CCATAGTAACGCCAATAGGGACTTTCCATTGACGTCAATGGGTGGAGTATTTACGGTAAACTGCCCACTT
GGCAGTACATCAAGTGTATCATATGCCAAGTACGCCCCCTATTGACGTCAATGACGGTAAATGGCCCGCC
TGGCATTATGCCCAGTACATGACCTTATGGGACTTTCCTACTTGGCAGTACATCTACGTATTAGTCATCG
CTATTACCATGGTGATGCGGTTTTGGCAGTACATCAATGGGCGTGGATAGCGGTTTGACTCACGGGGATT
TCCAAGTCTCCACCCCATTGACGTCAATGGGAGTTTGTTTTGGCACCAAAATCAACGGGACTTTCCAAAA
TGTCGTAACAACTCCGCCCCATTGACGCAAATGGGCGGTAGGCGTGTACGGTGGGAGGTCTATATAAGCA
GAGCTCGTTTAGTGAACCGTCAGATCGCCTGGAGTGTACAGCCACCATGGCGACGGGTTCAAGAACTTCC
CTACTTCTTGCATTTGGCCTGCTTTGTTTGCCGTGGTTACAGGAGGGCTCGGCAAACCTCGTCCCTATGG
TTGCAACTGTCGGATGCGGAGGGTCCGGCGGGGGAGGTAGCGGTGGTGGAGGAAGC
[297 nt withheld, positions 3697-3993]
GGAGGTGGTGGCAGCGGTGGAGGGGGCTCCGGCGGTGGGGGATCCGGCGGCGGCGGAAGCGGCTCTCACT
CCATGAGGTATTTCTTCACATCCGTGTCCCGGCCCGGCCGTGGGGAGCCCCGCTTCATCGCAGTGGGCTA
CGTGGACGACACGCAGTTCGTGCGGTTCGACAGCGACGCCGCGAGCCAGAGGATGGAGCCGCGGGCGCCG
TGGATAGAGCAGGAGGGTCCGGAGTATTGGGACGGGGAGACACGGAAAGTGAAGGCCCACTCACAGACTC
ACCGAGTGGACCTGGGGACCCTGCGCGGCTGCTACAACCAGAGCGAGGCCGGTTCTCACACCGTCCAGAG
GATGTATGGCTGCGACGTGGGGTCGGACTGGCGCTTCCTCCGCGGGTACCACCAGTACGCCTACGACGGC
AAGGATTACATCGCCCTGAAAGAGGACCTGCGCTCTTGGACCGCGGCGGACATGGCAGCTCAGACCACCA
AGCACAAGTGGGAGGCGGCCCATGTGGCGGAGCAGTTGAGAGCCTACCTGGAGGGCACGTGCGTGGAGTG
GCTCCGCAGATACCTGGAGAACGGGAAAGAAACACTGCAGCGCACGGACGCCCCCAAAACGCATATGACT
CACCACGCTGTCTCTGACCATGAAGCCACCCTGAGGTGCTGGGCCCTGAGCTTCTACCCTGCGGAGATCA
CACTGACCTGGCAGCGGGATGGGGAGGACCAGACCCAGGACACGGAGCTCGTGGAGACCAGGCCTGCAGG
GGATGGAACCTTCCAGAAGTGGGCGGCTGTGGTGGTGCCTTCTGGACAGGAGCAGAGATACACCTGCCAT
GTGCAGCATGAGGGTTTGCCCAAGCCCCTCACCCTGAGATGGGAGCCGTCTTCCCAGCCCACCATCCCCA
TCGTGGGCATCATTGCTGGCCTGGTTCTCTTTGGAGCTGTGATCACTGGAGCTGTGGTCGCTGCTGTGAT
GTGGAGGAGGAAGAGCTCAGGTTGAACGCGTTAAGTCGACAATCAACCTCTGGATTACAAAATTTGTGAA
AGATTGACTGGTATTCTTAACTATGTTGCTCCTTTTACGCTATGTGGATACGCTGCTTTAATGCCTTTGT
ATCATGCTATTGCTTCCCGTATGGCTTTCATTTTCTCCTCCTTGTATAAATCCTGGTTGCTGTCTCTTTA
TGAGGAGTTGTGGCCCGTTGTCAGGCAACGTGGCGTGGTGTGCACTGTGTTTGCTGACGCAACCCCCACT
GGTTGGGGCATTGCCACCACCTGTCAGCTCCTTTCCGGGACTTTCGCTTTCCCCCTCCCTATTGCCACGG
CGGAACTCATCGCCGCCTGCCTTGCCCGCTGCTGGACAGGGGCTCGGCTGTTGGGCACTGACAATTCCGT
GGTGTTGTCGGGGAAATCATCGTCCTTTCCTTGGCTGCTCGCCTGTGTTGCCACCTGGATTCTGCGCGGG
ACGTCCTTCTGCTACGTCCCTTCGGCCCTCAATCCAGCGGACCTTCCTTCCCGCGGCCTGCTGCCGGCTC
TGCGGCCTCTTCCGCGTCTTCGCCTTCGCCCTCAGACGAGTCGGATCTCCCTTTGGGCCGCCTCCCCGCG
TCGACTTTAAGACCAATGACTTACAAGGCAGCTGTAGATCTTAGCCACTTTTTAAAAGAAAAGGGGGGAC
TGGAAGGGCTAATTCACTCCCAACGAAGACAAGATCTGCTTTTTGCTTGTACTGGGTCTCTCTGGTTAGA
CCAGATCTGAGCCTGGGAGCTCTCTGGCTAACTAGGGAACCCACTGCTTAAGCCTCAATAAAGCTTGCCT
TGAGTGCTTCAAGTAGTGTGTGCCCGTCTGTTGTGTGACTCTGGTAACTAGAGATCCCTCAGACCCTTTT
AGTCAGTGTGGAAAATCTCTAGCAGTACGTATAGTAGTTCATGTCATCTTATTATTCAGTATTTATAACT
TGCAAAGAAATGAATATCAGAGAGTGAGAGGAACTTGTTTATTGCAGCTTATAATGGTTACAAATAAAGC
AATAGCATCACAAATTTCACAAATAAAGCATTTTTTTCACTGCATTCTAGTTGTGGTTTGTCCAAACTCA
TCAATGTATCTTATCATGTCTGGCTCTAGCTATCCCGCCCCTAACTCCGCCCATCCCGCCCCTAACTCCG
CCCAGTTCCGCCCATTCTCCGCCCCATGGCTGACTAATTTTTTTTATTTATGCAGAGGCCGAGGCCGCCT
CGGCCTCTGAGCTATTCCAGAAGTAGTGAGGAGGCTTTTTTGGAGGCCTAGGGACGTACCCAATTCGCCC
TATAGTGAGTCGTATTACGCGCGCTCACTGGCCGTCGTTTTACAACGTCGTGACTGGGAAAACCCTGGCG
TTACCCAACTTAATCGCCTTGCAGCACATCCCCCTTTCGCCAGCTGGCGTAATAGCGAAGAGGCCCGCAC
CGATCGCCCTTCCCAACAGTTGCGCAGCCTGAATGGCGAATGGG
[124 nt withheld, positions 6488-6611]
C
[91 nt withheld, positions 6613-6703]
A
[49 nt withheld, positions 6705-6753]
CCTTTGACGTTGGAGTCCACGTTCTTT
[37 nt withheld, positions 6781-6817]
ACCCTATCTCGGTCTATTCTTTTGATTTATAAGGGATTTTGCCGATTTCGGCCTATTGGTTAAAAAATGA
GCTGATTTAACAAAAATTTAACGCGAATTTTAACAAAATATTAACGCTTACAATTTAGGTGGCACTTTTC
GGGGAAATGTGCGCGGAACCCCTATTTGTTTATTTTTCTAAATACATTCAAATATGTATCCGCTCATGAG
ACAATAACCCTGATAAATGCTTCAATAATATTGAAAAAGGAAGAGTATGAGTATTCAACATTTCCGTGTC
GCCCTTATTCCCTTTTTTGCGGCATTTTGCCTTCCTGTTTTTGCTCACCCAGAAACGCTGGTGAAAGTAA
AAGATGCTGAAGATCAGTTGGGTGCACGAGTGGGTTACATCGAACTGGATCTCAACAGCGGTAAGATCCT
TGAGAGTTTTCGCCCCGAAGAACGTTTTCCAATGATGAGCACTTTTAAAGTTCTGCTATGTGGCGCGGTA
TTATCCCGTATTGACGCCGGGCAAGAGCAACTCGGTCGCCGCATACACTATTCTCAGAATGACTTGGTTG
AGTACTCACCAGTCACAGAAAAGCATCTTACGGATGGCATGACAGTAAGAGAATTATGCAGTGCTGCCAT
AACCATGAGTGATAACACTGCGGCCAACTTACTTCTGACAACGATCGGAGGACCGAAGGAGCTAACCGCT
TTTTTGCACAACATGGGGGATCATGTAACTCGCCTTGATCGTTGGGAACCGGAGCTGAATGAAGCCATAC
CAAACGACGAGCGTGACACCACGATGCCTGTAGCAATGGCAACAACGTTGCGCAAACTATTAACTGGCGA
ACTACTTACTCTAGCTTCCCGGCAACAATTAATAGACTGGATGGAGGCGGATAAAGTTGCAGGACCACTT
CTGCGCTCGGCCCTTCCGGCTGGCTGGTTTATTGCTGATAAATCTGGAGCCGGTGAGCGTGGGTCTCGCG
GTATCATTGCAGCACTGGGGCCAGATGGTAAGCCCTCCCGTATCGTAGTTATCTACACGACGGGGAGTCA
GGCAACTATGGATGAACGAAATAGACAGATCGCTGAGATAGGTGCCTCACTGATTAAGCATTGGTAACTG
TCAGACCAAGTTTACTCATATATACTTTAGATTGATTTAAAACTTCATTTTTAATTTAAAAGGATCTAGG
TGAAGATCCTTTTTGATAATCTCATGACCAAAATCCCTTAACGTGAGTTTTCGTTCCACTGAGCGTCAGA
CCCCGTAGAAAAGATCAAAGGATCTTC
Features (pLannotate 1.2.2; 28 found; start..end, strand, type, name):
      1..589     +  rep_origin     ori: high-copy-number ColE1/pMB1/pBR322/pUC origin of replication
    772..864     +  CDS            lacI (fragment): lac repressor; lacI; The lac repressor binds to the lac operator to inhibit transcription in E. coli. This inhibition can be relieved by adding lactose or isopropyl-β-D-thiogalactopyranoside (IPTG).
    877..898     +  protein_bind   CAP binding site: CAP binding activates transcription in the presence of cAMP. E. coli catabolite activator protein
    913..943     +  promoter       lac promoter: promoter for the E. coli lac operon
    951..967     +  protein_bind   lac operator: The lac repressor binds to the lac operator to inhibit transcription in E. coli. This inhibition can be relieved by adding lactose or isopropyl-β-D-thiogalactopyranoside (IPTG). lac repressor encoded by lacI
   1012..1030    +  promoter       T3 promoter: promoter for bacteriophage T3 RNA polymerase
   1058..1284    +  promoter       RSV promoter: Rous sarcoma virus enhancer/promoter
   1285..1465    +  LTR            5' LTR (truncated): truncated 5' long terminal repeat (LTR) from HIV-1
   1512..1637    +  misc_feature   HIV-1 Ψ: packaging signal of human immunodeficiency virus type 1
   1621..1984    +  CDS            HIV-1 gag (fragment): gag protein from human immunodeficiency virus 1; gag
   2130..2363    +  misc_feature   RRE: The Rev response element (RRE) of HIV-1 allows for Rev-dependent mRNA export from the nucleus to the cytoplasm.
   2740..2840    +  CDS            Rev (fragment): human immunodeficiency virus 1 (HIV-1) Rev protein; rev; enhances nuclear export of unspliced and incompletely spliced viral mRNAs
   2859..2975    +  misc_feature   cPPT/CTS: central polypurine tract and central termination sequence of HIV-1
   2998..3301    +  enhancer       CMV enhancer: human cytomegalovirus immediate early enhancer
   3302..3505    +  promoter       CMV promoter: human cytomegalovirus (CMV) immediate early promoter
   3547..3639    +  CDS            CSH2 (fragment): CSH2_HUMAN - Experimental evidence at protein level: Swiss-Prot protein existence level 1. Produced only during pregnancy and is involved in stimulating lactation, fetal growth and metabolism. Does not interact with GHR but only activates PRLR through zinc-induced dimerization. From Homo sapiens (Human).
   3694..3993    +  CDS            B2M (fragment) (sequence partly withheld): B2MG_HUMAN - Experimental evidence at protein level: Swiss-Prot protein existence level 1. Component of the class I major histocompatibility complex (MHC). Involved in the presentation of peptide antigens to the immune system. Exogenously applied M.tuberculosis EsxA or EsxA-EsxB (or EsxA expressed in host) binds B2M and decreases its export to the cell surface (total protein levels do not change), probably leading to defects in class I antigen presentation (PubMed:25356553). From Homo sapiens (Human).
   4057..4992    +  CDS            HLA-A (fragment): HLAA_HUMAN - Also known as HLAA. Experimental evidence at protein level: Swiss-Prot protein existence level 1. Allele A*74:01: Presents immunodominant HIV-1 epitopes derived from gag-pol (GQMVHQAISPR, QIYPGIKVR) and rev (RQIHSISER), carrying an aliphatic residue at position 2 and Arg anchor residue at the C-terminus. May contribute to viral load control in chronic HIV-1 infection. From Homo sapiens (Human).
   5014..5602    +  misc_feature   WPRE: woodchuck hepatitis virus posttranscriptional regulatory element
   5653..5672    +  misc_feature   cPPT/CTS (fragment): central polypurine tract and central termination sequence of HIV-1
   5674..5907    +  LTR            3' LTR (ΔU3): self-inactivating 3' long terminal repeat (LTR) from HIV-1
   5985..6106    +  polyA_signal   SV40 poly(A) signal: SV40 polyadenylation signal
   6146..6281    +  rep_origin     SV40 ori: SV40 origin of replication
   6302..6320    -  promoter       T7 promoter: promoter for bacteriophage T7 RNA polymerase
   6328..6483    +  CDS            lacZα (fragment): LacZα fragment of β-galactosidase; lacZ fragment
   6488..6916    +  rep_origin     f1 ori (sequence partly withheld): f1 bacteriophage origin of replication; arrow indicates direction of (+) strand synthesis
   6969..7073    +  promoter       AmpR promoter: bla
   7074..7934    +  CDS            AmpR: β-lactamase; bla; confers resistance to ampicillin, carbenicillin, and related antibiotics
