[The description below was written by a language model from this plasmid's Addgene catalogue record and pLannotate feature annotations shown in this document.]
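Description:
plentiCMV-sct-pp65-b2m-HLA-A0201 is a third-generation-style, self-inactivating HIV-1 lentiviral transfer plasmid built on the pLentiCMV-WPRE backbone for expression in mammalian cells. It is propagated in E. coli through a high-copy ColE1/pUC origin with ampicillin resistance (AmpR). The backbone also carries an f1 origin, an SV40 origin and remnants of a lac/lacZα cloning region flanked by T3 and T7 promoters. No mammalian selectable marker is recorded. The catalogue lists a total size of 7,200 bp, whereas the sequenced record annotated here is 8,104 nt. That figure agrees more closely with the stated backbone and insert sizes added together.

The viral cassette begins with an RSV promoter fused to a truncated 5' LTR, which allows Tat-independent transcription of the genomic RNA. It continues with the Ψ packaging signal (with a gag fragment), the RRE for Rev-dependent nuclear export, and the cPPT/CTS. The CMV enhancer/promoter then drives the payload, a synthetic single-chain trimer in which a cytomegalovirus pp65 epitope peptide, human β2-microglobulin and the HLA-A*02:01 heavy chain are joined into one polypeptide. A short N-terminal segment annotated as a CSH2 fragment probably serves as the secretion signal, although the record does not say so. The gaps between the annotated segments are consistent with linkers. The heavy chain carries a Y84C substitution, a change commonly used in single-chain trimers to help hold the linked peptide in the groove. The record gives no reason for it here. A WPRE follows to enhance transcript expression, then the ΔU3 3' LTR and an SV40 polyadenylation signal.

The construct is intended to display a defined peptide–MHC class I complex on the cell surface, with no epitope tag. The associated publication concerns engineered cell entry linked to receptor biology and single-cell genomics.
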