Addgene plasmid #196511: plentiCMV-sct-pp65-b2m-HLA-A0201
Purpose: Express single-chain peptide-MHC (pp65 CMV epitope on HLA-A0201)
Depositing lab: Howard Chang. Depositing organization: Stanford University. Publication: Engineered cell entry links receptor biology with single-cell genomics. Yu B, Shi Q, Belk JA, Yost KE, Parker KR, Li R, Liu BB, Huang H, Lingwood D, Greenleaf WJ, Davis MM, Satpathy AT, Chang HY. Cell. 2022 Dec 22;185(26):4904-4920.e22. doi: 10.1016/j.cell.2022.11.016. Epub 2022 Dec 13. PubMed 36516854.
Backbone
  Vector backbone: pLentiCMV-WPRE
  Backbone size w/o insert (bp): 6647
  Total vector size (bp): 7200
  Vector type: Mammalian Expression, Lentiviral
  Selectable markers: NA
Growth in bacteria
  Bacterial resistance: Ampicillin, 100 μg/mL
  Growth temperature: 30°C
  Growth strain: NEB Stable
  Copy number: High Copy
Gene/Insert
  Gene/Insert name: single chain of a pp65 peptide, b2m and HLA A0201
  Species: H. sapiens (human), Synthetic
  Insert size (bp): 1452
  Mutation: Y84C
  Promoter: CMV
  Tag / fusion protein: NA
  Cloning method: Gibson Cloning
  Sequencing primers: 5′ GTAGGCGTGTACGGTGGGAG; 3′ AAGCAGCGTATCCACATAGCG
Terms and licenses: Academic/Nonprofit Terms; Industry Terms: Not Available to Industry
How to cite: plentiCMV-sct-pp65-b2m-HLA-A0201 was a gift from Howard Chang (Addgene plasmid # 196511 ; http://n2t.net/addgene:196511 ; RRID:Addgene_196511)
